>Addgene plasmid #209216 | pCAG/ATP10B-HA | addgene full sequence | sequence record 412662 | Addgene NGS Result
ATTATTGAAGCATTTATCAGGGTTATTGTCTCATGAGCGGATACATATTTGAATGTATTTAGAAAAATAA
ACAAATAGGGGTTCCGCGCACATTTCCCCGAAAAGTGCCACCTGGGTCGAGCAGTGTGGTTTTCAAGAGG
AAGCAAAAAGCCTCTCCACCCAGGCCTGGAATGTTTCCACCCAATGTCGAGCAGTGTGGTTTTGCAAGAG
GAAGCAAAAAGCCTCTCCACCCAGGCCTGGAATGTTTCCACCCAATGTCGAGCAAACCCCGCCCAGCGTC
TTGTCATTGGCGAATTAATTCGAACACGCAGATGCAGTCGGGGCGGCGCGGTCCCAGGTCCACTTCGCAT
ATTAAGGTGACGCGTGTGGCCTCGAACACCGAGCGACCCTGCAGCCAATATGGGATCGGCCATTGAACAA
GATGGATTGCACGCAGGTTCTCCGGCCGCTTGGGTGGAGAGGCTATTCGGCTATGACTGGGCACAACAGA
CAATCGGCTGCTCTGATGCCGCCGTGTTCCGGCTGTCAGCGCAGGGGCGCCCGGTTCTTTTTGTCAAGAC
CGACCTGTCCGGTGCCCTGAATGAACTGCAGGACGAGGCAGCGCGGCTATCGTGGCTGGCCACGACGGGC
GTTCCTTGCGCAGCTGTGCTCGACGTTGTCACTGAAGCGGGAAGGGACTGGCTGCTATTGGGCGAAGTGC
CGGGGCAGGATCTCCTGTCATCTCACCTTGCTCCTGCCGAGAAAGTATCCATCATGGCTGATGCAATGCG
GCGGCTGCATACGCTTGATCCGGCTACCTGCCCATTCGACCACCAAGCGAAACATCGCATCGAGCGAGCA
CGTACTCGGATGGAAGCCGGTCTTGTCGATCAGGATGATCTGGACGAAGAGCATCAGGGGCTCGCGCCAG
CCGAACTGTTCGCCAGGCTCAAGGCGCGCATGCCCGACGGCGATGATCTCGTCGTGACCCATGGCGATGC
CTGCTTGCCGAATATCATGGTGGAAAATGGCCGCTTTTCTGGATTCATCGACTGTGGCCGGCTGGGTGTG
GCGGACCGCTATCAGGACATAGCGTTGGCTACCCGTGATATTGCTGAAGAGCTTGGCGGCGAATGGGCTG
ACCGCTTCCTCGTGCTTTACGGTATCGCCGCTCCCGATTCGCAGCGCATCGCCTTCTATCGCCTTCTTGA
CGAGTTCTTCTGAGGGGATCGGCAATAAAAAGACAGAATAAAACGCACGGGTGTTGGGTCGTTTGTTCGG
ATCCGTCGACATTGATTATTGACTAGTTATTAATAGTAATCAATTACGGGGTCATTAGTTCATAGCCCAT
ATATGGAGTTCCGCGTTACATAACTTACGGTAAATGGCCCGCCTGGCTGACCGCCCAACGACCCCCGCCC
ATTGACGTCAATAATGACGTATGTTCCCATAGTAACGCCAATAGGGACTTTCCATTGACGTCAATGGGTG
GAGTATTTACGGTAAACTGCCCACTTGGCAGTACATCAAGTGTATCATATGCCAAGTACGCCCCCTATTG
ACGTCAATGACGGTAAATGGCCCGCCTGGCATTATGCCCAGTACATGACCTTATGGGACTTTCCTACTTG
GCAGTACATCTACGTGTCGGTCACACGTATGGCCAGGCCCCGGCAACCCGCCACGTTCCCTCTCCCAGCC
CCCTCACCCCCCCCGCCCCCCCCCCCATTATTGTATATGTTTTTTTTTGGATTTTTGGGGGGGGCGGGGG
GGGCGGGGGGGGGGGGGGGCGGGCGCGGGGGGGGGGGGGGCGGGGCGAGGGGCGGGGCGGGGCGAGGCGG
AGAGGTGCGGCGGCAGCCAATCAGAGCGGCGCGCTCCGAAAGTTTCCTTTTATGGCGAGGCGGCGGCGGC
GGCGGCCCTATAAAAAGCGAAGCGCGCGGCGGGCGGGAGTCGCTGCGCGCTGCCTTCGCCCCGTGCCCCG
CTCCGCCGCCGCCTCGCGCCGCCCGCCCCGGCTCTGACTGACCGCGTTACTCCCACAGGTGAGCGGGCGG
GACGGCCCTTCTCCTCCGGGCTGTAATTAGCGCTTGGTTTAATGACGGCTTGTTTCTTTTCTGTGGCTGC
GTGAAAGCCTTGAGGGGCTCCGGGAGGGCCCTTTGTGCGGGGGGAGCGGCTCGGGGGGTGCGTGCGTGTG
TGTGTGCGTGGGGAGCGCCGCGTGCGGCTCCGCGCTGCCCGGCGGCTGTGAGCGCTGCGGGCGCGGCGCG
GGGCTTTGTGCGCTCCGCAGTGTGCGCGAGGGGAGCGCGGCCGGGGGCGGTGCCCCGCGGTGCGGGGGGG
GCTGCGAGGGGAACAAAGGCTGCGTGCGGGGTGTGTGCGTGGGGGGGTGAGCAGGGGGTGTGGGCGCGTC
GGTCGGGCTGCAACCCCCCCTGCACCCCCCTCCCCGAGTTGCTGAGCACGGCCCGGCTTCGGGTGCGGGG
CTCCGTACGGGGCGTGGCGCGGGGCTCGCCGTGCCGGGCGGGGGGTGGCGGCAGGTGGGGGTGCCGGGCG
GGGCGGGGCCGCCTCGGGCCGGGGAGGGCTCGGGGGAGGGGCGCGGCGGCCCCCGGAGCGCCGGCGGCTG
TCGAGGCGCGGCGAGCCGCAGCCATTGCCTTTTATGGTAATCGTGCGAGAGGGCGCAGGGACTTCCTTTG
TCCCAAATCTGTGCGGAGCCGAAATCTGGGAGGCGCCGCCGCACCCCCTCTAGCGGGCGCGGGGCGAAGC
GGTGCGGCGCCGGCAGGAAGGAAATGGGCGGGGAGGGCCTTCGTGCGTCGCCGCGCCGCCGTCCCCTTCT
CCCTCTCCAGCCTCGGGGCTGTCCGCGGGGGGACGGCTGCCTTCGGGGGGGACGGGGCAGGGCGGGGTTC
GGCTTCTGGCGTGTGACCGGCGGCTCTAGAGCCTCTGCTAACCATGTTCATGCCTTCTTCTTTTTCCTAC
AGCTCCTGGGCAACGTGCTGGTTATTGTGCTGTCTCATCATTTTGGCAAAGAATTTGCTAGCGAGCTCGC
GGCCGCAGATCTCTAGTTAAGCTATCAACAAGTTTGTACAAAAAAGCAGGCTCTTTAAAGGAACCAATTC
AGTCGACTGGATCCGGTACCGAATTCACCATGGCCCTCTCAGTGGACTCATCGTGGCATCGGTGGCAGTG
GAGAGTCAGAGATGGCTTCCCCCATTGTCCATCGGAAACCACACCGCTGCTCTCTCCAGAGAAAGGGAGA
CAGAGCTACAACTTGACACAGCAGCGGGTCGTGTTCCCCAACAACAGCATATTCCATCAAGATTGGGAAG
AGGTCTCCAGGAGATACCCTGGCAACAGAACCTGCACAACCAAATACACCCTCTTCACCTTCCTGCCCCG
GAATCTCTTTGAGCAATTTCATAGATGGGCTAACCTCTATTTCCTGTTCCTGGTGATTTTGAACTGGATG
CCCTCCATGGAAGTCTTCCACAGAGAAATCACCATGTTACCATTGGCCATTGTCCTGTTCGTCATCATGA
TCAAGGATGGCATGGAGGACTTCAAGAGACACCGCTTTGATAAAGCAATAAACTGCTCCAACATTCGAAT
TTATGAAAGAAAAGAGCAGACCTATGTGCAGAAGTGCTGGAAGGATGTGCGTGTGGGAGACTTCATCCAA
ATGAAATGCAATGAGATTGTCCCAGCAGACATACTCCTCCTTTTTTCCTCTGACCCCAATGGGATATGCC
ATCTGGAAACTGCCAGCTTGGATGGAGAGACAAACCTCAAGCAAAGACGTGTCGTGAAGGGCTTCTCACA
GCAGGAGGTACAGTTCGAACCAGAGCTTTTCCACAATACCATCGTGTGTGAGAAACCCAACAACCACCTC
AACAAATTTAAGGGTTATATGGAGCATCCTGACCAGACCAGGACTGGCTTTGGCTGTGAGAGTCTTCTGC
TTCGAGGCTGCACCATCAGAAACACCGAGATGGCTGTTGGCATTGTCATCTATGCAGGCCATGAGACGAA
AGCCATGCTGAACAACAGTGGCCCCCGGTACAAACGCAGCAAGATTGAGCGGCGCATGAATATAGACATC
TTCTTCTGCATTGGGATCCTCATCCTCATGTGCCTTATTGGAGCTGTAGGTCACAGCATCTGGAATGGGA
CCTTTGAAGAACACCCTCCCTTCGATGTGCCAGATGCCAATGGCAGCTTCCTTCCCAGTGCCCTTGGGGG
CTTCTACATGTTCCTCACAATGATCATCCTGCTCCAGGTGCTGATCCCCATCTCTTTGTATGTCTCCATT
GAGCTGGTGAAGCTCGGGCAAGTGTTCTTCTTGAGCAATGACCTTGACCTGTATGATGAAGAGACCGATT
TATCCATTCAATGTCGAGCCCTCAACATCGCAGAGGACTTGGGCCAGATCCAGTACATCTTCTCCGATAA
GACGGGGACCCTGACAGAGAACAAGATGGTGTTCCGACGTTGCACCATCATGGGCAGCGAGTATTCTCAC
CAAGAAAATGCTAAGCGACTGGAGACCCCAAAGGAGCTGGACTCAGATGGTGAAGAGTGGACCCAATACC
AATGCCTGTCCTTCTCGGCTAGATGGGCCCAGGATCCAGCAACTATGAGAAGCCAAAAAGGTGCTCAGCC
TCTGAGGAGGAGCCAGAGTGCCCGGGTGCCCATCCAGGGCCACTACCGGCAAAGGTCTATGGGGCACCGT
GAAAGCTCACAGCCTCCTGTGGCCTTCAGCAGCTCCATAGAAAAAGATGTAACTCCAGATAAAAACCTAC
TGACCAAGGTTCGAGATGCTGCCCTGTGGTTGGAGACCTTGTCAGACAGCAGACCTGCCAAGGCTTCCCT
CTCCACCACCTCCTCCATTGCTGATTTCTTCCTTGCCTTAACCATCTGCAACTCTGTCATGGTGTCCACA
ACCACCGAGCCCAGGCAGAGGGTCACCATCAAACCCTCAAGCAAGGCTCTGGGGACGTCCCTGGAGAAGA
TTCAGCAGCTCTTCCAGAAGTTGAAGCTATTGAGCCTCAGCCAGTCATTCTCATCCACTGCACCCTCTGA
CACAGACCTCGGGGAGAGCTTAGGGGCCAACGTGGCCACCACAGACTCGGATGAGAGAGATGATGCATCT
GTGTGCAGTGGAGGTGACTCCACTGATGACGGTGGCTACAGGAGCAGCATGTGGGACCAGGGCGACATCC
TGGAGTCTGGGTCAGGCACTTCCTTGGAGGAGGCATTGGAGGCCCCAGCCACAGACCTGGCCAGGCCTGA
GTTCTGTTACGAGGCTGAGAGCCCTGATGAGGCCGCCCTGGTGCACGCTGCCCATGCCTACAGCTTCACA
CTAGTGTCCCGGACACCTGAGCAGGTGACTGTGCGCCTGCCCCAGGGCACCTGCCTCACCTTCAGCCTCC
TCTGCACCCTGGGCTTTGACTCTGTCAGGAAGAGAATGTCTGTGGTTGTGAGGCACCCACTGACTGGCGA
GATTGTTGTCTACACCAAGGGTGCTGACTCGGTCATCATGGACCTGCTGGAAGACCCAGCCTGCGTACCT
GACATTAATATGGAAAAGAAGCTGAGAAAAATCCGAGCCCGGACCCAAAAGCATCTAGACTTGTATGCAA
GAGATGGCCTGCGCACACTATGCATTGCCAAGAAGGTTGTAAGCGAAGAGGACTTCCGGAGATGGGCCAG
TTTCCGGCGTGAGGCTGAGGCATCCCTCGACAACCGAGATGAGCTTCTCATGGAAACTGCACAGCATCTG
GAGAATCAACTCACCTTACTTGGAGCCACTGGGATCGAAGACCGGCTGCAGGAAGGAGTTCCAGATACGA
TTGCCACTCTGCGGGAGGCTGGGATCCAGCTCTGGGTCCTGACTGGAGATAAGCAGGAGACAGCGGTCAA
CATTGCCCATTCCTGCAGACTGTTAAATCAGACCGACACTGTTTATACCATCAATACAGAGAATCAGGAG
ACCTGTGAATCCATCCTCAATTGTGCATTGGAAGAGCTAAAGCAATTTCGTGAACTACAGAAGCCAGACC
GCAAGCTCTTTGGATTCCGCTTACCTTCCAAGACACCATCCATCACCTCAGAAGCTGTGGTTCCAGAAGC
TGGATTGGTCATCGATGGGAAGACATTGAATGCCATCTTCCAGGGAAAGCTAGAGAAGAAGTTTCTGGAA
TTGACCCAGTATTGTCGGTCCGTCCTGTGCTGCCGCTCCACGCCACTCCAGAAGAGTATGATAGTCAAGC
TGGTGCGAGACAAGTTGCGCGTCATGACCCTTTCCATAGGTGATGGAGCAAATGATGTAAGCATGATTCA
AGCTGCTGATATTGGAATTGGAATATCTGGACAGGAAGGCATGCAGGCTGTCATGTCCAGCGACTTTGCC
ATCACCCGCTTTAAGCATCTCAAGAAGTTGCTGCTCGTGCATGGCCACTGGTGTTACTCGCGCCTGGCCA
GGATGGTGGTGTACTACCTCTACAAGAACGTGTGCTACGTCAACCTGCTCTTCTGGTATCAGTTCTTCTG
TGGTTTCTCCAGCTCCACCATGATTGATTACTGGCAGATGATATTCTTCAATCTCTTCTTTACCTCCTTG
CCTCCTCTTGTCTTTGGAGTCCTTGACAAAGACATCTCTGCAGAAACACTCCTGGCATTGCCTGAGCTAT
ACAAGAGTGGCCAGAACTCTGAGTGCTATAACCTGTCGACTTTCTGGATTTCTATGGTGGATGCATTCTA
CCAGAGCCTCATCTGTTTCTTTATCCCTTACCTGGCCTATAAGGGCTCTGATATAGATGTCTTTACCTTT
GGGACACCAATCAACACCATCTCCCTCACCACAATCCTTTTGCACCAGGCAATGGAAATGAAGACATGGA
CCATTTTCCACGGAGTCGTGCTCCTCGGCAGCTTCCTGATGTACTTTCTGGTATCCCTCCTGTACAATGC
CACCTGCGTCATCTGCAACAGCCCCACCAATCCCTATTGGGTGATGGAAGGCCAGCTCTCAAACCCCACT
TTCTACCTCGTCTGCTTTCTCACACCAGTTGTTGCTCTTCTCCCAAGATACTTTTTCCTGTCTCTGCAAG
GAACTTGTGGGAAGTCTCTAATCTCAAAAGCTCAGAAAATTGACAAACTCCCCCCAGACAAAAGAAACCT
GGAAATCCAGAGTTGGAGAAGCAGACAGAGGCCTGCCCCTGTCCCCGAAGTGGCTCGACCAACTCACCAC
CCAGTGTCATCTATCACAGGACAGGACTTCAGTGCCAGCACCCCAAAGAGCTCTAACCCTCCCAAGAGGA
AGCATGTGGAAGAGTCAGTACTCCACGAACAGAGATGTGGCACGGAGTGCATGAGGGATGACTCATGCTC
AGGGGACTCCTCAGCTCAACTCTCATCCGGGGAGCACCTGCTGGGACCTAACAGGATAATGGCCTACTCA
AGAGGACAGACTGATATGTGCCGGTGCTCAAAGAGGAGCAGCCATCGCCGATCCCAGAGTTCACTGACCA
TCTCGAGATATCTAGACCCAGCTTTCTTGTACAAAGTGGTTGATCTAGAGGGCCCGCGGTTCGAACTCGA
GGTACCGAATTCGTACCCATACGACGTCCCAGACTACGCTTAATTCACTCCTCAGGTGCAGGCTGCCTAT
CAGAAGGTGGTGGCTGGTGTGGCCAATGCCCTGGCTCACAAATACCACTGAGATCGATCTTTTTCCCTCT
GCCAAAAATTATGGGGACATCATGAAGCCCCTTGAGCATCTGACTTCTGGCTAATAAAGGAAATTTATTT
TCATTGCAATAGTGTGTTGGAATTTTTTGTGTCTCTCACTCGGAAGGACATATGGGAGGGCAAATCATTT
AAAACATCAGAATGAGTATTTGGTTTAGAGTTTGGCAACATATGCCCATATGCTGGCTGCCATGAACAAA
GGTTGGCTATAAAGAGGTCATCAGTATATGAAACAGCCCCCTGCTGTCCATTCCTTATTCCATAGAAAAG
CCTTGACTTGAGGTTAGATTTTTTTTATATTTTGTTTTGTGTTATTTTTTTCTTTAACATCCCTAAAATT
TTCCTTACATGTTTTACTAGCCAGATTTTTCCTCCTCTCCTGACTACTCCCAGTCATAGCTGTCCCTCTT
CTCTTATGGAGATCCCTCGACCTGCAGCCCAAGCTTGGCGTAATCATGGTCATAGCTGTTTCCTGTGTGA
AATTGTTATCCGCTCACAATTCCACACAACATACGAGCCGGAAGCATAAAGTGTAAAGCCTGGGGTGCCT
AATGAGTGAGCTAACTCACATTAATTGCGTTGCGCTCACTGCCCGCTTTCCAGTCGGGAAACCTGTCGTG
CCAGCGGATCCGCATCTCAATTAGTCAGCAACCATAGTCCCGCCCCTAACTCCGCCCATCCCGCCCCTAA
CTCCGCCCAGTTCCGCCCATTCTCCGCCCCATGGCTGACTAATTTTTTTTATTTATGCAGAGGCCGAGGC
CGCCTCGGCCTCTGAGCTATTCCAGAAGTAGTGAGGAGGCTTTTTTGGAGGCCTAGGCTTTTGCAAAAAG
CTAACTTGTTTATTGCAGCTTATAATGGTTACAAATAAAGCAATAGCATCACAAATTTCACAAATAAAGC
ATTTTTTTCACTGCATTCTAGTTGTGGTTTGTCCAAACTCATCAATGTATCTTATCATGTCTGGATCCGC
TGCATTAATGAATCGGCCAACGCGCGGGGAGAGGCGGTTTGCGTATTGGGCGCTCTTCCGCTTCCTCGCT
CACTGACTCGCTGCGCTCGGTCGTTCGGCTGCGGCGAGCGGTATCAGCTCACTCAAAGGCGGTAATACGG
TTATCCACAGAATCAGGGGATAACGCAGGAAAGAACATGTGAGCAAAAGGCCAGCAAAAGGCCAGGAACC
GTAAAAAGGCCGCGTTGCTGGCGTTTTTCCATAGGCTCCGCCCCCCTGACGAGCATCACAAAAATCGACG
CTCAAGTCAGAGGTGGCGAAACCCGACAGGACTATAAAGATACCAGGCGTTTCCCCCTGGAAGCTCCCTC
GTGCGCTCTCCTGTTCCGACCCTGCCGCTTACCGGATACCTGTCCGCCTTTCTCCCTTCGGGAAGCGTGG
CGCTTTCTCATAGCTCACGCTGTAGGTATCTCAGTTCGGTGTAGGTCGTTCGCTCCAAGCTGGGCTGTGT
GCACGAACCCCCCGTTCAGCCCGACCGCTGCGCCTTATCCGGTAACTATCGTCTTGAGTCCAACCCGGTA
AGACACGACTTATCGCCACTGGCAGCAGCCACTGGTAACAGGATTAGCAGAGCGAGGTATGTAGGCGGTG
CTACAGAGTTCTTGAAGTGGTGGCCTAACTACGGCTACACTAGAAGAACAGTATTTGGTATCTGCGCTCT
GCTGAAGCCAGTTACCTTCGGAAAAAGAGTTGGTAGCTCTTGATCCGGCAAACAAACCACCGCTGGTAGC
GGTGGTTTTTTTGTTTGCAAGCAGCAGATTACGCGCAGAAAAAAAGGATCTCAAGAAGATCCTTTGATCT
TTTCTACGGGGTCTGACGCTCAGTGGAACGAAAACTCACGTTAAGGGATTTTGGTCATGAGATTATCAAA
AAGGATCTTCACCTAGATCCTTTTAAATTAAAAATGAAGTTTTAAATCAATCTAAAGTATATATGAGTAA
ACTTGGTCTGACAGTTACCAATGCTTAATCAGTGAGGCACCTATCTCAGCGATCTGTCTATTTCGTTCAT
CCATAGTTGCCTGACTCCCCGTCGTGTAGATAACTACGATACGGGAGGGCTTACCATCTGGCCCCAGTGC
TGCAATGATACCGCGAGACCCACGCTCACCGGCTCCAGATTTATCAGCAATAAACCAGCCAGCCGGAAGG
GCCGAGCGCAGAAGTGGTCCTGCAACTTTATCCGCCTCCATCCAGTCTATTAATTGTTGCCGGGAAGCTA
GAGTAAGTAGTTCGCCAGTTAATAGTTTGCGCAACGTTGTTGCCATTGCTACAGGCATCGTGGTGTCACG
CTCGTCGTTTGGTATGGCTTCATTCAGCTCCGGTTCCCAACGATCAAGGCGAGTTACATGATCCCCCATG
TTGTGCAAAAAAGCGGTTAGCTCCTTCGGTCCTCCGATCGTTGTCAGAAGTAAGTTGGCCGCAGTGTTAT
CACTCATGGTTATGGCAGCACTGCATAATTCTCTTACTGTCATGCCATCCGTAAGATGCTTTTCTGTGAC
TGGTGAGTACTCAACCAAGTCATTCTGAGAATAGTGTATGCGGCGACCGAGTTGCTCTTGCCCGGCGTCA
ATACGGGATAATACCGCGCCACATAGCAGAACTTTAAAAGTGCTCATCATTGGAAAACGTTCTTCGGGGC
GAAAACTCTCAAGGATCTTACCGCTGTTGAGATCCAGTTCGATGTAACCCACTCGTGCACCCAACTGATC
TTCAGCATCTTTTACTTTCACCAGCGTTTCTGGGTGAGCAAAAACAGGAAGGCAAAATGCCGCAAAAAAG
GGAATAAGGGCGACACGGAAATGTTGAATACTCATACTCTTCCTTTTTCAAT
Features (pLannotate 1.2.2; 24 found; start..end, strand, type, name):
    263..395     +  promoter       HSV TK promoter (fragment): herpes simplex virus thymidine kinase promoter
    400..1203    +  CDS            NeoR/KanR: aminoglycoside phosphotransferase from Tn5; aph(3')-II (or nptII); confers resistance to neomycin, kanamycin, and G418 (Geneticin®)
   1210..1258    +  polyA_signal   HSV TK poly(A) signal: herpes simplex virus thymidine kinase polyadenylation signal (Cole and Stacy, 1985)
   1268..1625    +  enhancer       CMV enhancer (fragment): human cytomegalovirus immediate early enhancer
   1738..1758    +  promoter       chicken β-actin promoter (fragment): contains a 21-bp deletion relative to the standard chicken β-actin promoter
   1755..1925    +  promoter       chicken β-actin promoter (fragment): No description available
   1926..2942    +  intron         chimeric intron: chimera between introns from chicken β-actin and rabbit β-globin
   2946..3044    +  CDS            HBB (fragment): HBB_COLGU - Experimental evidence at transcript level: Swiss-Prot protein existence level 2. Involved in oxygen transport from the lung to the various peripheral tissues. From Colobus guereza (Mantled guereza) (Eastern black-and-white colobus monkey).
   3038..3062    +  protein_bind   attB1: mutant version of attB; recombination site for the Gateway® BP reaction BP Clonase™
   3110..7492    +  CDS            ATP10B: AT10B_HUMAN - Also known as ATPVB, KIAA0715. Experimental evidence at protein level: Swiss-Prot protein existence level 1. Catalytic component of a P4-ATPase flippase complex, which catalyzes the hydrolysis of ATP coupled to the transport of glucosylceramide (GlcCer) from the outer to the inner leaflet of lysosome membranes. Plays an important role in the maintenance of lysosome membrane integrity and function in cortical neurons. From Homo sapiens (Human).
   7506..7530    -  protein_bind   attB2: mutant version of attB; recombination site for the Gateway® BP reaction BP Clonase™
   7604..7678    +  CDS            HBB (fragment): HBB_PONPY - Experimental evidence at transcript level: Swiss-Prot protein existence level 2. Involved in oxygen transport from the lung to the various peripheral tissues. From Pongo pygmaeus (Bornean orangutan).
   7753..7808    +  polyA_signal   β-globin poly(A) signal: rabbit β-globin polyadenylation signal (Gil and Proudfoot, 1987)
   8193..8209    -  protein_bind   lac operator: The lac repressor binds to the lac operator to inhibit transcription in E. coli. This inhibition can be relieved by adding lactose or isopropyl-β-D-thiogalactopyranoside (IPTG). lac repressor encoded by lacI
   8217..8247    -  promoter       lac promoter: promoter for the E. coli lac operon
   8262..8283    -  protein_bind   CAP binding site: CAP binding activates transcription in the presence of cAMP. E. coli catabolite activator protein
   8296..8335    -  CDS            lacI (fragment): lac repressor; lacI; The lac repressor binds to the lac operator to inhibit transcription in E. coli. This inhibition can be relieved by adding lactose or isopropyl-β-D-thiogalactopyranoside (IPTG).
   8342..8364    +  promoter       SV40 promoter (fragment): SV40 enhancer and early promoter
   8388..8523    +  rep_origin     SV40 ori: SV40 origin of replication
   8543..8677    +  polyA_signal   SV40 poly(A) signal: SV40 polyadenylation signal
   8679..8733    -  CDS            lacI (fragment): lac repressor; lacI; The lac repressor binds to the lac operator to inhibit transcription in E. coli. This inhibition can be relieved by adding lactose or isopropyl-β-D-thiogalactopyranoside (IPTG).
   8916..9504    -  rep_origin     ori: high-copy-number ColE1/pMB1/pBR322/pUC origin of replication
   9675..10535   -  CDS            AmpR: β-lactamase; bla; confers resistance to ampicillin, carbenicillin, and related antibiotics
  10536..88      -  promoter       AmpR promoter (across the origin): bla
