[The description below was written by a language model from this plasmid's Addgene catalogue record and pLannotate feature annotations shown in this document.]
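Description:
pCAG/ATP10B-HA is a mammalian expression plasmid of about 10.6 kb, built on the pCAG backbone, that drives expression of human ATP10B carrying a C-terminal HA epitope tag. It is maintained in E. coli through a high-copy ColE1/pUC-type origin and selected with ampicillin via the β-lactamase gene. The feature table also shows a separate cassette in which an HSV thymidine kinase promoter fragment, the NeoR/KanR aminoglycoside phosphotransferase and the HSV TK poly(A) signal would allow G418 selection of transfected mammalian cells. An SV40 origin is present, which can support episomal replication in cells expressing large T antigen.

The ATP10B open reading frame sits downstream of the CAG promoter, a composite of the CMV immediate-early enhancer, the chicken β-actin promoter and a chimeric chicken β-actin/rabbit β-globin intron, which gives strong, broadly active transcription. The transcript is terminated by the rabbit β-globin poly(A) signal; the short "HBB" fragments annotated on either side of the insert are most likely residual β-globin exon sequence belonging to this expression cassette rather than independent coding regions. The insert is flanked by attB1 and attB2 sites, consistent with its introduction by Gateway recombination. The HA tag is listed in the catalogue record but is not separately annotated in the feature table.

ATP10B is annotated as the catalytic subunit of a P4-ATPase lipid flippase complex. The construct serves for expression and HA-based detection or localisation of this protein in mammalian cells. The depositor notes that co-transfection with a companion plasmid is needed for correct cellular localisation of the encoded protein; the record does not state what that plasmid encodes.
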