Addgene plasmid #209216: pCAG/ATP10B-HA
Purpose: Mammalian expression of ATP10B
Depositing lab: Hye-Won Shin. Depositing organization: Kyoto University, Graduate School of Pharmaceutical Sciences. Publication: ATP9B, a P4-ATPase (a putative aminophospholipid translocase), localizes to the trans-Golgi network in a CDC50 protein-independent manner. Takatsu H, Baba K, Shima T, Umino H, Kato U, Umeda M, Nakayama K, Shin HW. J Biol Chem. 2011 Nov 4;286(44):38159-38167. doi: 10.1074/jbc.M111.281006. Epub 2011 Sep 13. PubMed 21914794.
Backbone
  Vector backbone: pCAG
  Vector type: Mammalian Expression
Growth in bacteria
  Bacterial resistance: Ampicillin, 100 μg/mL
  Growth temperature: 37°C
  Growth strain: DH5alpha
  Copy number: High Copy
Gene/Insert
  Gene/Insert name: ATP10B
  Species: H. sapiens (human)
  Entrez Gene: ATP10B (a.k.a. ATPVB)
  Tag / fusion protein: HA (C terminal on insert)
  Cloning method: Gateway Cloning
Terms and licenses: Academic/Nonprofit Terms; Industry Terms: Not Available to Industry
Depositor comments: The plasmid requires co-transfection with Addgene Plasmid 209223 to ensure the cellular localization of the encoded protein (Takatsu et al., 2011, JBC).
How to cite: pCAG/ATP10B-HA was a gift from Hye-Won Shin (Addgene plasmid # 209216 ; http://n2t.net/addgene:209216 ; RRID:Addgene_209216)
